>Addgene plasmid #54347 | LIIalpha R 1-2 | depositor full sequence | sequence record 84567 | Full Sequence
GAAAACTCACGTTAAGGGATTTTGGTCATGAGATTATCAAAAAGGATCTTCACCTAGATCATCGGAAGAA
CGGCAACTAAGCTGCCGGGTTTGAAACACGGATGATCTCGCGGAGGGTAGCATGTTGATTGTAACGATGA
CAGAGCGTTGCTGCCTGTGATCAATTCGGGCACGAACCCAGTGGACATAAGCCTGTTCGGTTCGTAAGCT
GTAATGCAAGTAGCGTATGCGCTCACGCAACTGGTCCAGAACCTTGACCGAACGCAGCGGTGGTAACGGC
GCAGTGGCGGTTTTCATGGCTTGTTATGACTGTTTTTTTGGGGTACAGTCTATGCCTCGGGCATCCAAGC
AGCAAGCGCGTTACGCCGTGGGTCGATGTTTGATGTTATGGAGCAGCAACGATGTTACGCAGCAGGGCAG
TCGCCCTAAAACAAAGTTAAACATCATGGGGGAAGCGGTGATCGCCGAAGTATCGACTCAACTATCAGAG
GTAGTTGGCGTCATCGAGCGCCATCTCGAACCGACGTTGCTGGCCGTACATTTGTACGGCTCCGCAGTGG
ATGGCGGCCTGAAGCCACACAGTGATATTGATTTGCTGGTTACGGTGACCGTAAGGCTTGATGAAACAAC
GCGGCGAGCTTTGATCAACGACCTTTTGGAAACTTCGGCTTCCCCTGGAGAGAGCGAGATTCTCCGCGCT
GTAGAAGTCACCATTGTTGTGCACGACGACATCATTCCGTGGCGTTATCCAGCTAAGCGCGAACTGCAAT
TTGGAGAATGGCAGCGCAATGACATTCTTGCAGGTATCTTCGAGCCAGCCACGATCGACATTGATCTGGC
TATCTTGCTGACAAAAGCAAGAGAACATAGCGTTGCCTTGGTAGGTCCAGCGGCGGAGGAACTCTTTGAT
CCGGTTCCTGAACAGGATCTATTTGAGGCGCTAAATGAAACCTTAACGCTATGGAACTCGCCGCCCGACT
GGGCTGGCGATGAGCGAAATGTAGTGCTTACGTTGTCCCGCATTTGGTACAGCGCAGTAACCGGCAAAAT
CGCGCCGAAGGATGTCGCTGCCGACTGGGCAATGGAGCGCCTGCCGGCCCAGTATCAGCCCGTCATACTT
GAAGCTAGACAGGCTTATCTTGGACAAGAAGAAGATCGCTTGGCCTCGCGCGCAGATCAGTTGGAAGAAT
TTGTCCACTACGTGAAAGGCGAGATCACCAAGGTAGTCGGCAAATAATGTCTAGCTAGAAATTCGTTCAA
GCCGACGCCGCTTCGCGGCGCGGCTTAACTCAAGCGTTAGATGCACTAAGCACATAATTGCTCACAGCCA
AACTATCAGGTCAAGTCTGCTTTTATTATTTTTAAGCGTGCATAATAAGCCCTACACAAATTGGGAGATA
TATCATGCATGACCAAAATCCCTTAACGTGAGTTTTCGTTCCACTGAGCGTCAGACCCCGTAGAAAAGAT
CAAAGGATCTTCTGCCATTTTTGGGGTGAGGCCGTTCGCGGCCGAGGGGCGCAGCCCCTGGGGGGATGGG
AGCTCGGTGCCTTGATGTGGGCGCCGGCGGTCGAGTGGCGACGGCGCGGCTTGTCCGCGCCCTGGTAGAT
TGCCTGGCCGTAGGCCAGCCATTTTTGAGCGGCCAGCGGCCGCGATAGGCCGACGCGAAGCGGCGGGGCG
TAGGGAGCGCAGCGACCGAAGGGTAGGCGCTTTTTGCAGCTCTTCGGCTGTGCGCTGGCCAGACAGTTAT
GCACAGGCCAGGCGGGTTTTAAGAGTTTTAATAAGTTTTAAAGAGTTTTAGGCGGAAAAATCGCCTTTTT
TCTCTTTTATATCAGTCACTTACATGTGTGACCGGTTCCCAATGTACGGCTTTGGGTTCCCAATGTACGG
GTTCCGGTTCCCAATGTACGGCTTTGGGTTCCCAATGTACGTGCTATCCACAGGAAAGAAGCTTTTTCGA
CCTTTTTCCCCTGCTAGGGCAATTTGCCCTAGCATCTGCTCCGTACATTAGGAACCGGCGGATGCTTCGC
CCTCGATCAGGTTGCGGTAGCGCATGACTAGGATCGGGCCAGCCTGCCCCGCCTCCTCCTTCAAATCGTA
CTCCGGCAGGTCATTTGACCCGATCAGCTTGCGCACGGTGAAACAGAACTTCTTGAACTCTCCGGCGCTG
CCACTGCGTTCGTAGATCGTCTTGAACAACCATCTGGCTTCTGCCTTGCCTGCGGCGCGGCGTGCCAGGC
GGTAGAGAAAACGGCCGATGCCGGGATCGATCAAAAAGTAATCGGGGTGAACCGTCAGCACGTCCGGGTT
CTTGCCTTCTGTGATCTCGCGGTACATCCAATCAGCTAGCTCGATCTCGATGTACTCCGGCCGCCCGGTT
TCGCTCTTTACGATCTTGTAGCGGCTAATCAAGGCTTCACCCTCGGATACCGTCACCAGGCGGCCGTTCT
TGGCCTTCTTCGTACGCTGCATGGCAACGTGCGTGGTGTTTAACCGAATGCAGGTTTCTACCAGGTCGTC
TTTCTGCTTTCCGCCATCGGCTCGCCGGCAGAACTTGAGTACGTCCGCAACGTGTGGACGGAACACGCGG
CCGGGCTTGTCTCCCTTCCCTTCCCGGTATCGGTTCATGGATTCGGTTAGATGGGAAACCGCCATCAGTA
CCAGGTCGTAATCCCACACACTGGCCATGCCGGCCGGCCCTGCGGAAACCTCTACGTGCCCGTCTGGAAG
CTCGTAGCGGATCACCTCGCCAGCTCGTCGGTCACGCTTCGACAGACGGAAAACGGCCACGTCCATGATG
CTGCGACTATCGCGGGTGCCCACGTCATAGAGCATCGGAACGAAAAAATCTGGTTGCTCGTCGCCCTTGG
GCGGCTTCCTAATCGACGACGCACCGGCTGCCGGCGGTTGCCGGGATTCTTTGCGGATTCGATCAGCGGC
CGCTTGCCACGATTCACCGGGGCGTGCTTCTGCCTCGATGCGTTGCCGCTGGGCGGCCTGCGCGGCCTTC
AACTTCTCCACCAGGTCATCACCCAGCGCCGCGCCGATTTGTACCGGGCCGGATGGTTTGCGACCGCTCA
CGCCGATTCCTCGGGCTTGGGGGTTCCAGTGCCATTGCAGGGCCGGCAGACAACCCAGCCGCTTACGCCT
GGCCAACCGCCCGTTCCTCCACACATGGGGCATTCCACGGCGTCGGTGCCTGGTTGTTCTTGATTTTCCA
TGCCGCCTCCTTTAGCCGCTAAAATTCATCTACTCATTTATTCATTTGCTCATTTACTCTGGTAGCTGCG
CGATGTATTCAGATAGCAGCTCGGTAATGGTCTTGCCTTGGCGTACCGCGTACATCTTCAGCTTGGTGTG
ATCCTCCGCCGGCAACTGAAAGTTGACCCGCTTCATGGCTGGCGTGTCTGCCAGGCTGGCCAACGTTGCA
GCCTTGCTGCTGCGTGCGCTCGGACGGCCGGCACTTAGCGTGTTTGTGCTTTTGCTCATTTTCTCTTTAC
CTCATTAACTCAAATGAGTTTTGATTTAATTTCAGCGGCCAGCGCCTGGACCTCGCGGGCAGCGTCGCCC
TCGGGTTCTGATTCAAGAACGGTTGTGCCGGCGGCGGCAGTGCCTGGGTAGCTCACGCGCTGCGTGATAC
GGGACTCAAGAATGGGCAGCTCGTACCCGGCCAGCGCCTCGGCAACCTCACCGCCGATGCGCGTGCCTTT
GATCGCCCGCGACACGACAAAGGCCGCTTGTAGCCTTCCATCCGTGACCTCAATGCGCTGCTTAACCAGC
TCCACCAGGTCGGCGGTGGCCCATATGTCGTAAGGGCTTGGCTGCACCGGAATCAGCACGAAGTCGGCTG
CCTTGATCGCGGACACAGCCAAGTCCGCCGCCTGGGGCGCTCCGTCGATCACTACGAAGTCGCGCCGGCC
GATGGCCTTCACGTCGCGGTCAATCGTCGGGCGGTCGATGCCGACAACGGTTAGCGGTTGATCTTCCCGC
ACGGCCGCCCAATCGCGGGCACTGCCCTGGGGATCGGAATCGACTAACAGAACATCGGCCCCGGCGAGTT
GCAGGGCGCGGGCTAGATGGGTTGCGATGGTCGTCTTGCCTGACCCGCCTTTCTGGTTAAGTACAGCGAT
AACCTTCATGCGTTCCCCTTGCGTATTTGTTTATTTACTCATCGCATCATATACGCAGCGACCGCATGAC
GCAAGCTGTTTTACTCAAATACACATCACCTTTTTAGACGGCGGCGCTCGGTTTCTTCAGCGGCCAAGCT
GGCCGGCCAGGCCGCCAGCTTGGCATCAGACAAACCGGCCAGGATTTCATGCAGCCGCACGGCTGATGGG
CTGCCTGTATCGAGTGGTGATTTTGTGCCGAGCTGCCGGTCGGGGAGCTGTTGGCTGGCTGGTGGCAGGA
TATATTGTGGTGTAAACAAATTGACGCTTAGACACTTAATAACACATTGCGGACGTTTTTAATGTACTGG
GGTGGATTACGGAAGACAATACGGACATGAGACCAAAGCTGAACGAGAAACGTAAAATGATATAAATATC
AATATATTAAATTAGATTTTGCATAAAAAACAGACTACATAATACTGTAAAACACAACATATCCAGTCAC
TATGGCGGCCCCTCGAGGGGCCGCATTAGGCACCCCAGGCTTTACACTTTATGCTTCCGGCTCGTATAAT
GTGTGGATTTTGAGTTAGGATCCGTCGAGATTTTCAGGAGCTAAGGAAGCTAAAATGGAGAAAAAAATCA
CTGGATATACCACCGTTGATATATCCCAATGGCATCGTAAAGAACATTTTGAGGCATTTCAGTCAGTTGC
TCAATGTACCTATAACCAGACCGTTCAGCTGGATATTACGGCCTTTTTAAAGACCGTAAAGAAAAATAAG
CACAAGTTTTATCCGGCCTTTATTCACATTCTTGCCCGCCTGATGAATGCTCATCCGGAATTCCGTATGG
CAATGAAAGACGGTGAGCTGGTGATATGGGATAGTGTTCACCCTTGTTACACCGTTTTCCATGAGCAAAC
TGAAACGTTTTCATCGCTCTGGAGTGAATACCACGACGATTTCCGGCAGTTTCTACACATATATTCGCAA
GATGTGGCGTGTTACGGTGAAAACCTGGCCTATTTCCCTAAAGGGTTTATTGAGAATATGTTTTTCGTGT
CAGCCAATCCCTGGGTGAGTTTCACCAGTTTTGATTTAAACGTGGCCAATATGGACAACTTCTTCGCCCC
CGTTTTCACCATGGGCAAATATTATACGCAAGGCGACAAGGTGCTGATGCCGCTGGCGATTCAGGTTCAT
CATGCCGTTTGTGATGGCTTCCATGTCGGCAGAATGCTTAATGAATTACAACAGTACTGCGATGAGTGGC
AGGGCGGGGCGTAATCTAGAGGATCCGGCTTACTAAAAGCCAGATAACAGTATGCGTATTTGCGCGCTGA
TTTTTGCGGTATAAGAATATATACTGATATGTATACCCGAAGTATGTCAAAAAGAGGTATGCTATGAAGC
AGCGTATTACAGTGACAGTTGACAGCGACAGCTATCAGTTGCTCAAGGCATATATGATGTCAATATCTCC
GGTCTGGTAAGCACAACCATGCAGAATGAAGCCCGTCGTCTGCGTGCCGAACGCTGGAAAGCGGAAAATC
AGGAAGGGATGGCTGAGGTCGCCCGGTTTATTGAAATGAACGGCTCTTTTGCTGACGAGAACAGGGGCTG
GTGAAATGCAGTTTAAGGTTTACACCTATAAAAGAGAGAGCCGTTATCGTCTGTTTGTGGATGTACAGAG
TGATATTATTGACACGCCCGGGCGACGGATGGTGATCCCCCTGGCCAGTGCACGTCTGCTGTCAGATAAA
GTCCCCCGTGAACTTTACCCGGTGGTGCATATCGGGGATGAAAGCTGGCGCATGATGACCACCGATATGG
CCAGTGTGCCGGTTTCCGTTATCGGGGAAGAAGTGGCTGATCTCAGCCACCGCGAAAATGACATCAAAAA
CGCCATTAACCTGATGTTCTGGGGAATATAAATGTCAGGCTCCCTTATACACAGCCAGTCTGCAGGTCGA
CGGTCTCACCGCGGGCTTGTCTTCTCTGGTTTAAACTATCAGTGTTTGACAGGATATATTGGCGGGTAAA
CCTAAGAGAAAAGAGCGTTTATTAGAATAATCGGATATTTAAAAGGGCGTGAAAAGGTTTATCCGTTCGT
CCATTTGTATGTGCCAACCACAGGAACCGTAAAAAGGCCGCGTTGCTGGCGTTTTTCCATAGGCTCCGCC
CCCCTGACGAGCATCACAAAAATCGACGCTCAAGTCAGAGGTGGCGAAACCCGACAGGACTATAAAGATA
CCAGGCGTTTCCCCCTGGAAGCTCCCTCGTGCGCTCTCCTGTTCCGACCCTGCCGCTTACCGGATACCTG
TCCGCCTTTCTCCCTTCGGGAAGCGTGGCGCTTTCTCATAGCTCACGCTGTAGGTATCTCAGTTCGGTGT
AGGTCGTTCGCTCCAAGCTGGGCTGTGTGCACGAACCCCCCGTTCAGCCCGACCGCTGCGCCTTATCCGG
TAACTATCGTCTTGAGTCCAACCCGGTAAGACACGACTTATCGCCACTGGCAGCAGCCACTGGTAACAGG
ATTAGCAGAGCGAGGTATGTAGGCGGTGCTACAGAGTTCTTGAAGTGGTGGCCTAACTACGGCTACACTA
GAAGGACAGTATTTGGTATCTGCGCTCTGCTGAAGCCAGTTACCTTCGGAAAAAGAGTTGGTAGCTCTTG
ATCCGGCAAACAAACCACCGCTGGTAGCGGTGGTTTTTTTGTTTGCAAGCAGCAGATTACGCGCAGAAAA
AAAGGATCTCAAGAAGATCCTTTGATCTTTTCTACGGGGTCTGACGCTCAGTGGAAC
Features (pLannotate 1.2.2; 16 found; start..end, strand, type, name):
    184..207     +  promoter       Pc promoter (fragment): intI1 (promoter lies within the coding sequence); class 1 integron promoter
    383..439     +  CDS            GmR (fragment): gentamycin acetyltransferase; aacC1; confers resistance to gentamycin
    450..1237    +  CDS            SmR (fragment): aminoglycoside adenylyltransferase (Murphy, 1985); aadA; confers resistance to spectinomycin and streptomycin
   1482..1542    -  rep_origin     oriV (fragment): incP origin of replication
   1748..1942    -  rep_origin     pVS1 oriV: origin of replication for the Pseudomonas plasmid pVS1 (Heeb et al., 2000)
   2008..3081    -  CDS            pVS1 RepA: replication protein from the Pseudomonas plasmid pVS1 (Heeb et al., 2000)
   3510..4139    -  CDS            pVS1 StaA: stability protein from the Pseudomonas plasmid pVS1 (Heeb et al., 2000)
   4403..4427    +  misc_feature   LB T-DNA repeat: left border repeat from nopaline C58 T-DNA
   4515..4624    +  protein_bind   attR1 (fragment): mutant version of attR; recombination site for the Gateway® LR reaction LR Clonase™
   4661..4691    +  promoter       lac UV5 promoter: E. coli lac promoter with an "up" mutation
   4715..4744    +  promoter       cat promoter (fragment): promoter of the E. coli cat gene encoding chloramphenicol acetyltransferase
   4745..5401    +  CDS            cat: CAT_ECOLX - Experimental evidence at protein level: Swiss-Prot protein existence level 1. This enzyme is an effector of chloramphenicol resistance in bacteria. From Escherichia coli. This protein is used as a marker in many commonly used cloning vectors, such as pACYC184.
   5583..5741    +  CDS            ccdA (fragment): CCDA_ECO57 - Also known as H, letA. Experimental evidence at protein level: Swiss-Prot protein existence level 1. Antitoxin component of a type II toxin-antitoxin (TA) system which inhibits the post-segregational killing (PSK) of plasmid-free cells, also referred to as a plasmid addiction system. Binds to and blocks the activity of CcdB; will also remove bound CcdB protein from the CcdB-GyrA complex by forming a CcdA-CcdB complex, a process termed rejuvenation. Functions as a transcriptional corepressor for the ccdAB operon, repression also requires CcdB (By similarity). From Escherichia coli
   5746..6051    +  CDS            ccdB: CcdB, a bacterial toxin that poisons DNA gyrase; ccdB; Plasmids containing the ccdB gene cannot be propagated in standard E. coli strains.
   6137..6161    +  misc_feature   RB T-DNA repeat: right border repeat from nopaline C58 T-DNA
   6284..6872    -  rep_origin     ori: high-copy-number ColE1/pMB1/pBR322/pUC origin of replication
