[The description below was written by a language model from this plasmid's Addgene catalogue record and pLannotate feature annotations shown in this document.]
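Description:
LIIalpha R 1-2 is an empty binary plant expression backbone (about 6.9 kb) built on the Xpre-S (pICH50505) vector and belonging to a modular, type IIS restriction enzyme–based assembly kit for multigene expression, gene silencing and silencing rescue in plants. The depositor describes it as a level II/level IV backbone. It carries no gene of interest; it serves as a recipient into which assembled modules are placed. The "R 1-2" part of the name presumably indicates orientation and position within the assembly scheme, but the record does not define it.

The backbone combines a high-copy ColE1/pUC-type origin for propagation in E. coli with the pVS1 replication and stability functions (oriV, RepA, StaA), which support maintenance in Agrobacterium. Backbone selection relies on an aadA aminoglycoside adenylyltransferase gene conferring spectinomycin/streptomycin resistance. The adjacent integron promoter, gentamicin-resistance and incP oriV annotations are only short fragments.

Between the nopaline-type left and right T-DNA border repeats sits a counterselection cassette containing the chloramphenicol acetyltransferase gene (cat) with its promoter and the ccdB gyrase toxin gene, along with partial attR1 and ccdA remnants that reflect a Gateway-type origin for the cassette. According to the depositor, this cassette was inserted by Esp3I cut-ligation and is flanked by defined type IIS fusion sites. During assembly the cassette is replaced by incoming modules, so correct products lose ccdB and chloramphenicol resistance and can grow in standard strains, whereas the unmodified vector must be kept in a ccdB-tolerant strain such as DB3.1 under chloramphenicol and spectinomycin selection. The finished T-DNA can then be delivered to plant cells through Agrobacterium-mediated transformation.
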