Addgene plasmid #54347: LIIalpha R 1-2
Purpose: (Empty Backbone)
Depositing lab: Martin Parniske. Depositing organization: Ludwig-Maximilians-Universitaet Muenchen (LMU). Publication: A modular plasmid assembly kit for multigene expression, gene silencing and silencing rescue in plants. Binder A, Lambert J, Morbitzer R, Popp C, Ott T, Lahaye T, Parniske M. PLoS One. 2014 Feb 13;9(2):e88218. doi: 10.1371/journal.pone.0088218. eCollection 2014. PubMed 24551083.
Backbone
  Vector backbone: Xpre-S (pICH50505)
  Backbone manufacturer: Icon Genetics
  Vector type: plant expression
Growth in bacteria
  Bacterial resistance: Chloramphenicol and Spectinomycin, 25 & 50 μg/mL
  Growth temperature: 37°C
  Growth strain: DB3.1
  Copy number: High Copy
Gene/Insert
  Gene/Insert name: None
Terms and licenses: Academic/Nonprofit Terms; Industry Terms: Not Available to Industry
Depositor comments: binary expression vector. LII/LIV backbone. ccdB cassettes (ccdB and chloramphenicol resistance gene) were added between the borders by Esp3I cut-ligation, flanked by appropriate type IIS fusion sites
How to cite: LIIalpha R 1-2 was a gift from Martin Parniske (Addgene plasmid # 54347 ; http://n2t.net/addgene:54347 ; RRID:Addgene_54347)
