>Addgene plasmid #54347 | LIIalpha R 1-2 | addgene partial sequence | sequence record 90191 | RB-F1 5'-ggataaaccttttcacgccc-3'
CTTAGGTTTACCCGCCAATATATCCTGTCAAACACTGATAGTTTAAACCAGAGAAGACAAGCCCGCGGTG
AGACCGTCGACCTGCAGACTGGCTGTGTATAAGGGAGCCTGACATTTATATTCCCCAGAACATCAGGTTA
ATGGCGTTTTTGATGTCATTTTCGCGGTGGCTGAGATCAGCCACTTCTTCCCCGATAACGGAAACCGGCA
CACTGGCCATATCGGTGGTCATCATGCGCCAGCTTTCATCCCCGATATGCACCACCGGGTAAAGTTCACG
GGGGACTTTATCTGACAGCAGACGTGCACTGGCCAGGGGGATCACCATCCGTCGCCCGGGCGTGTCAATA
ATATCACTCTGTACATCCACAAACAGACGATAACGGCTCTCTCTTTTATAGGTGTAAACCTTAAACTGCA
TTTCACCAGCCCCTGTTCTCGTCAGCAAAAGAGCCGTTCATTTCAATAAACCGGGCGACCTCAGCCATCC
CTTCCTGATTTTCCGCTTTCCAGCGTTCGGCACGCAGACGACGGGCTTCATTCTGCATGGTTGTGCTTAC
CAGACCGGAGATATTGACATCATATATGCCTTGAGCAACTGATAGCTGTCGCTGTCAACTGTCACTGTAA
TACGCTGCTTCATAGCATACCTCTTTTTGACATACTTCGGGTATACATATCAGTATATATTCTTATACCG
CAAAAATCAGCGCGCAAATACGCATACTGTTATCTGGCTTTTAGTAAGCCGGATCCTCTAGATTACGCCC
CGCCCTGCCACTCATCGCAGTACTGTTGTAATTCATTAAGCATTCTGCCGACATGGAA
