>Addgene plasmid #54347 | LIIalpha R 1-2 | addgene partial sequence | sequence record 90192 | LB-F1 5'-gtggtgtaaacaaattgacgc-3'
ACTGGGGTGGATTACGGAAGACAATACGGACATGAGACCAAAGCTGAACGAGAAACGTAAAATGATATAA
ATATCAATATATTAAATTAGATTTTGCATAAAAAACAGACTACATAATACTGTAAAACACAACATATCCA
GTCACTATGGCGGCCCCTCGAGGGGCCGCATTAGGCACCCCAGGCTTTACACTTTATGCTTCCGGCTCGT
ATAATGTGTGGATTTTGAGTTAGGATCCGTCGAGATTTTCAGGAGCTAAGGAAGCTAAAATGGAGAAAAA
AATCACTGGATATACCACCGTTGATATATCCCAATGGCATCGTAAAGAACATTTTGAGGCATTTCAGTCA
GTTGCTCAATGTACCTATAACCAGACCGTTCAGCTGGATATTACGGCCTTTTTAAAGACCGTAAAGAAAA
ATAAGCACAAGTTTTATCCGGCCTTTATTCACATTCTTGCCCGCCTGATGAATGCTCATCCGGAATTCCG
TATGGCAATGAAAGACGGTGAGCTGGTGATATGGGATAGTGTTCACCCTTGTTACACCGTTTTCCATGAG
CAAACTGAAACGTTTTCATCGCTCTGGAGTGAATACCACGACGATTTCCGGCAGTTTCTACACATATATT
CGCAAGATGTGGCGTGTTACGGTGAAAACCTGGCCTATTTCCCTAAAGGGTTTATTGAGAATATGTTTTT
CG
